Addgene plasmid #175154: pLV V5-Tmem209
Purpose: Lentiviral expression of V5-tagged mouse Tmem209
Depositing lab: Larry Gerace. Depositing organization: Scripps California (The Scripps Research Institute). Publication: Comparative membrane proteomics reveals diverse cell regulators concentrated at the nuclear envelope. Cheng LC, Zhang X, Baboo S, Nguyen JA, Martinez-Bartolome S, Loose E, Diedrich J, Yates JR 3rd, Gerace L. Life Sci Alliance. 2023 Jul 11;6(9):e202301998. doi: 10.26508/lsa.202301998. Print 2023 Sep. PubMed 37433644.
Backbone
  Vector backbone: pLV-EF1a-IRES-Puro
  Backbone manufacturer: Tobias Meyer (Addgene plasmid # 85132)
  Vector type: Mammalian Expression, Lentiviral
Growth in bacteria
  Bacterial resistance: Ampicillin, 100 μg/mL
  Growth temperature: 30°C
  Growth strain: NEB Stable
  Copy number: High Copy
Gene/Insert
  Gene/Insert name: Tmem209 (alt name: Tmem209 Isoform 2)
  Species: M. musculus (mouse)
  Entrez Gene: Tmem209 (a.k.a. 2700094F01Rik)
  Tag / fusion protein: V5 (N terminal on insert)
  Cloning method: Gibson Cloning
Terms and licenses: Academic/Nonprofit Terms; Industry Terms: Not Available to Industry
How to cite: pLV V5-Tmem209 was a gift from Larry Gerace (Addgene plasmid # 175154 ; http://n2t.net/addgene:175154 ; RRID:Addgene_175154)
