[The description below was written by a language model from this plasmid's Addgene catalogue record and pLannotate feature annotations shown in this document.]
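Description:
pLV V5-Tmem209 is an HIV-1-based lentiviral transfer plasmid for mammalian expression of mouse Tmem209 (recorded as isoform 2) carrying an N-terminal V5 epitope tag. It was built by Gibson cloning into the pLV-EF1a-IRES-Puro backbone. In bacteria it is maintained through a high-copy ColE1/pUC-type origin and selected with ampicillin via the β-lactamase gene. Remnants of the lac promoter/operator region and a lacI fragment are backbone carry-over with no evident role in the payload.

The viral portion is bounded by two HIV-1 LTR segments, both annotated as truncated LTRs and each preceded by a nef-derived fragment. Between them lie the Ψ packaging signal with an adjoining gag fragment, the Rev response element for Rev-dependent nuclear export of the genomic RNA, and the cPPT/CTS, which aids nuclear import of the reverse-transcribed genome. The internal expression cassette uses the human EF-1α core promoter with its intron A to drive a single bicistronic transcript. V5-Tmem209 is translated first, and an EMCV IRES then directs translation of puromycin N-acetyltransferase, so puromycin-resistant cells should also express the tagged protein. A WPRE downstream of the puromycin gene enhances transcript stability and expression. An SV40 polyadenylation signal sits in the plasmid backbone outside the LTR-flanked region.

The plasmid supplies no viral structural or enzymatic genes, so particle production needs separate packaging and envelope functions. The stated purpose is lentiviral expression of V5-tagged Tmem209. The associated study concerns proteins concentrated at the nuclear envelope, which suggests the tag serves for antibody-based detection or localisation in transduced cells.
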