Features (pLannotate 1.2.2; 24 found; start..end, strand, type, name):
    377..634     +  LTR            5' LTR (truncated): truncated 5' long terminal repeat (LTR) from HIV-1
    681..806     +  misc_feature   HIV-1 Ψ: packaging signal of human immunodeficiency virus type 1
    790..1128    +  CDS            HIV-1 gag (fragment): gag protein from human immunodeficiency virus 1; gag
   1303..1536    +  misc_feature   RRE: The Rev response element (RRE) of HIV-1 allows for Rev-dependent mRNA export from the nucleus to the cytoplasm.
   1913..2013    +  CDS            Rev (fragment): human immunodeficiency virus 1 (HIV-1) Rev protein; rev; enhances nuclear export of unspliced and incompletely spliced viral mRNAs
   2028..2143    +  misc_feature   cPPT/CTS: central polypurine tract and central termination sequence of HIV-1 (lacking the first T)
   2221..2432    +  promoter       EF-1α core promoter: core promoter for human elongation factor EF-1α
   2433..3371    +  intron         EF-1α intron A: intron upstream of the start codon of human EF-1α
   3396..3437    +  CDS            V5 tag: epitope tag from simian virus 5
   3459..5141    +  CDS            Tmem209: TM209_MOUSE - Experimental evidence at transcript level: Swiss-Prot protein existence level 2. From Mus musculus (Mouse).
   5287..5848    +  misc_feature   IRES: internal ribosome entry site (IRES) of the encephalomyocarditis virus (EMCV)
   5851..6450    +  CDS            PuroR: puromycin N-acetyltransferase; pac from Streptomyces alboniger; confers resistance to puromycin
   6474..7062    +  misc_feature   WPRE: woodchuck hepatitis virus posttranscriptional regulatory element
   7079..7597    +  CDS            nef (fragment): NEF_HV1BR - Experimental evidence at protein level: Swiss-Prot protein existence level 1. Extracellular Nef protein targets CD4(+) T-lymphocytes for apoptosis by interacting with CXCR4 surface receptors (PubMed:14990729). From Human immunodeficiency virus type 1 group M subtype B (isolate BRU/LAI) (HIV-1).
   7645..7902    +  LTR            5' LTR (truncated): truncated 5' long terminal repeat (LTR) from HIV-1
   8054..8070    -  protein_bind   lac operator: The lac repressor binds to the lac operator to inhibit transcription in E. coli. This inhibition can be relieved by adding lactose or isopropyl-β-D-thiogalactopyranoside (IPTG). lac repressor encoded by lacI
   8078..8108    -  promoter       lac promoter: promoter for the E. coli lac operon
   8123..8144    -  protein_bind   CAP binding site: CAP binding activates transcription in the presence of cAMP. E. coli catabolite activator protein
   8157..8249    -  CDS            lacI (fragment): lac repressor; lacI; The lac repressor binds to the lac operator to inhibit transcription in E. coli. This inhibition can be relieved by adding lactose or isopropyl-β-D-thiogalactopyranoside (IPTG).
   8432..9020    -  rep_origin     ori: high-copy-number ColE1/pMB1/pBR322/pUC origin of replication
   9191..10051   -  CDS            AmpR: β-lactamase; bla; confers resistance to ampicillin, carbenicillin, and related antibiotics
  10052..10156   -  promoter       AmpR promoter: bla
  10204..10338   +  polyA_signal   SV40 poly(A) signal: SV40 polyadenylation signal
  10505..329     +  CDS            nef (fragment) (across the origin): NEF_HV1BR - Experimental evidence at protein level: Swiss-Prot protein existence level 1. Extracellular Nef protein targets CD4(+) T-lymphocytes for apoptosis by interacting with CXCR4 surface receptors (PubMed:14990729). From Human immunodeficiency virus type 1 group M subtype B (isolate BRU/LAI) (HIV-1).
>Addgene plasmid #175154 | pLV V5-Tmem209 | addgene full sequence | sequence record 352202 | Addgene NGS Result
TGGAAGGGCTAATTCACTCCCAAAGAAGACAAGATATCCTTGATCTGTGGATCTACCACACACAAGGCTA
CTTCCCTGATTAGCAGAACTACACACCAGGGCCAGGGGTCAGATATCCACTGACCTTTGGATGGTGCTAC
AAGCTAGTACCAGTTGAGCCAGATAAGGTAGAAGAGGCCAATAAAGGAGAGAACACCAGCTTGTTACACC
CTGTGAGCCTGCATGGGATGGATGACCCGGAGAGAGAAGTGTTAGAGTGGAGGTTTGACAGCCGCCTAGC
ATTTCATCACGTGGCCCGAGAGCTGCATCCGGAGTACTTCAAGAACTGCTGATATCGAGCTTGCTACAAG
GGACTTTCCGCTGGGGACTTTCCAGGGAGGCGTGGCCTGGGCGGGACTGGGGAGTGGCGAGCCCTCAGAT
CCTGCATATAAGCAGCTGCTTTTTGCCTGTACTGGGTCTCTCTGGTTAGACCAGATCTGAGCCTGGGAGC
TCTCTGGCTAACTAGGGAACCCACTGCTTAAGCCTCAATAAAGCTTGCCTTGAGTGCTTCAAGTAGTGTG
TGCCCGTCTGTTGTGTGACTCTGGTAACTAGAGATCCCTCAGACCCTTTTAGTCAGTGTGGAAAATCTCT
AGCAGTGGCGCCCGAACAGGGACTTGAAAGCGAAAGGGAAACCAGAGGAGCTCTCTCGACGCAGGACTCG
GCTTGCTGAAGCGCGCACGGCAAGAGGCGAGGGGCGGCGACTGGTGAGTACGCCAAAAATTTTGACTAGC
GGAGGCTAGAAGGAGAGAGATGGGTGCGAGAGCGTCAGTATTAAGCGGGGGAGAATTAGATCGCGATGGG
AAAAAATTCGGTTAAGGCCAGGGGGAAAGAAAAAATATAAATTAAAACATATAGTATGGGCAAGCAGGGA
GCTAGAACGATTCGCAGTTAATCCTGGCCTGTTAGAAACATCAGAAGGCTGTAGACAAATACTGGGACAG
CTACAACCATCCCTTCAGACAGGATCAGAAGAACTTAGATCATTATATAATACAGTAGCAACCCTCTATT
GTGTGCATCAAAGGATAGAGATAAAAGACACCAAGGAAGCTTTAGACAAGATAGAGGAAGAGCAAAACAA
AAGTAAGACCACCGCACAGCAAGCGGCCGGCCGCTGATCTTCAGACCTGGAGGAGGAGATATGAGGGACA
ATTGGAGAAGTGAATTATATAAATATAAAGTAGTAAAAATTGAACCATTAGGAGTAGCACCCACCAAGGC
AAAGAGAAGAGTGGTGCAGAGAGAAAAAAGAGCAGTGGGAATAGGAGCTTTGTTCCTTGGGTTCTTGGGA
GCAGCAGGAAGCACTATGGGCGCAGCGTCAATGACGCTGACGGTACAGGCCAGACAATTATTGTCTGGTA
TAGTGCAGCAGCAGAACAATTTGCTGAGGGCTATTGAGGCGCAACAGCATCTGTTGCAACTCACAGTCTG
GGGCATCAAGCAGCTCCAGGCAAGAATCCTGGCTGTGGAAAGATACCTAAAGGATCAACAGCTCCTGGGG
ATTTGGGGTTGCTCTGGAAAACTCATTTGCACCACTGCTGTGCCTTGGAATGCTAGTTGGAGTAATAAAT
CTCTGGAACAGATTTGGAATCACACGACCTGGATGGAGTGGGACAGAGAAATTAACAATTACACAAGCTT
AATACACTCCTTAATTGAAGAATCGCAAAACCAGCAAGAAAAGAATGAACAAGAATTATTGGAATTAGAT
AAATGGGCAAGTTTGTGGAATTGGTTTAACATAACAAATTGGCTGTGGTATATAAAATTATTCATAATGA
TAGTAGGAGGCTTGGTAGGTTTAAGAATAGTTTTTGCTGTACTTTCTATAGTGAATAGAGTTAGGCAGGG
ATATTCACCATTATCGTTTCAGACCCACCTCCCAACCCCGAGGGGACCCGACAGGCCCGAAGGAATAGAA
GAAGAAGGTGGAGAGAGAGACAGAGACAGATCCATTCGATTAGTGAACGGATCTCGACGGTATCGCCTTT
AAAAGAAAAGGGGGGATTGGGGGGTACAGTGCAGGGGAAAGAATAGTAGACATAATAGCAACAGACATAC
AAACTAAAGAATTACAAAAACAAATTACAAAAATTCAAAATTTTCGGGTTTATTACAGGGACAGCAGAGA
TCCAGTTTATCGATGAGGCCCTTTCGTCTTCACTCGAGGTGCCCGTCAGTGGGCAGAGCGCACATCGCCC
ACAGTCCCCGAGAAGTTGGGGGGAGGGGTCGGCAATTGAACCGGTGCCTAGAGAAGGTGGCGCGGGGTAA
ACTGGGAAAGTGATGTCGTGTACTGGCTCCGCCTTTTTCCCGAGGGTGGGGGAGAACCGTATATAAGTGC
AGTAGTCGCCGTGAACGTTCTTTTTCGCAACGGGTTTGCCGCCAGAACACAGGTAAGTGCCGTGTGTGGT
TCCCGCGGGCCTGGCCTCTTTACGGGTTATGGCCCTTGCGTGCCTTGAATTACTTCCACCTGGCTGCAGT
ACGTGATTCTTGATCCCGAGCTTCGGGTTGGAAGTGGGTGGGAGAGTTCGAGGCCTTGCGCTTAAGGAGC
CCCTTCGCCTCGTGCTTGAGTTGAGGCCTGGCCTGGGCGCTGGGGCCGCCGCGTGCGAATCTGGTGGCAC
CTTCGCGCCTGTCTCGCTGCTTTCGATAAGTCTCTAGCCATTTAAAATTTTTGATGACCTGCTGCGACGC
TTTTTTTCTGGCAAGATAGTCTTGTAAATGCGGGCCAAGATCTGCACACTGGTATTTCGGTTTTTGGGGC
CGCGGGCGGCGACGGGGCCCGTGCGTCCCAGCGCACATGTTCGGCGAGGCGGGGCCTGCGAGCGCGGCCA
CCGAGAATCGGACGGGGGTAGTCTCAAGCTGGCCGGCCTGCTCTGGTGCCTGGCCTCGCGCCGCCGTGTA
TCGCCCCGCCCTGGGCGGCAAGGCTGGCCCGGTCGGCACCAGTTGCGTGAGCGGAAAGATGGCCGCTTCC
CGGCCCTGCTGCAGGGAGCTCAAAATGGAGGACGCGGCGCTCGGGAGAGCGGGCGGGTGAGTCACCCACA
CAAAGGAAAAGGGCCTTTCCGTCCTCAGCCGTCGCTTCATGTGACTCCACGGAGTACCGGGCGCCGTCCA
GGCACCTCGATTAGTTCTCGAGCTTTTGGAGTACGTCGTCTTTAGGTTGGGGGGAGGGGTTTTATGCGAT
GGAGTTTCCCCACACTGAGTGGGTGGAGACTGAAGTTAGGCCAGCTTGGCACTTGATGTAATTCTCCTTG
GAATTTGCCCTTTTTGAGTTTGGATCTTGGTTCATTCTCAAGCCTCAGACAGTGGTTCAAAGTTTTTTTC
TTCCATTTCAGGTGTCGTGAGGATCCGCCGCCATGGGTAAGCCTATCCCTAACCCTCTCCTCGGTCTCGA
TTCTACGGGGGGCGGAGGGGGTGGGCCCATGATGCAAGGAGACGTAAGCCCCAATCCTTCCCTTATTGAC
AGAACCATCAAGATGAGAAAAGAAACAGAAACTAGGAAAGTGGTTTTAGCTTGGGGACTCCTAAATGTAT
CCATGGCTGGAATGATATATACTGAAATGACTGGAAAGTTAATCAGTACATATTATAATGTGACATACTG
GCCCCTCTGGTATATCGAACTCGCACTTGCATCGCTCTTCAGTCTTAATGCCTTGTTTGATTTTTGGAGA
TACTTCAAATATACCGTAGCACCAACAAGTCTGGTAGTTAGCCCCGGACAGCAAGCACTGTTAGGGTTGA
AACAGGCTGTTGTGCAGACTACACCTCCCCGTGATTTGGCAGCAACCCAAATCTCTCCATCTCCACCTTC
CCCTTCGATTCAAGGTCAAAGTGTGTTAAGTTATAGCCCATCTCGTTCACCCAGTACCAGTCCCAAGTTT
GCCACCAGCTGTATGACTGGGTATAGCCCTCAACTGCAAGGCCTGTCGTCAGGAGGCCTTGGCTCTTACA
GCCCTGGTGTGACTTACTCGCCTGTCAGTGGCTACAATAAGTTGGCCAGCTTTAGTCTGTCTCCTTCTTC
TCCATACCCTACCACTGTGGGCCCAGTGGAGAGCAGTGGATTGAGAGCTCGCTACCGTTCTCCACCCACG
GTCTACAACTCACCCACTGACAAAGAGGACTACATGACAGACCTGAGAACTTTGGACACGTTCCTTAGAA
GTGAGGAAGAGAAACAGCATAGAGTGAAGCTGGGGAGCCCAGATTCCACCTCTCCTTCTACCAGCCCTAC
CTTCTGGAATTACAGTCGTTCTGTGGGTGATTATGCACAAACCTTAAAGAAGTTTCAGTATCAGCTTGCC
TGTAGATCACAGGCCCCATGTGCTAACAAAGATGAAGCCGATCTCATTTCTAAGCAAGCTGCAGAAGAGG
TCTGGGCAAGAGTGACTATGAATAGACAGCTTCTCGATCACATGGATTCATGGACAGCCAAGTTTAGAAA
TTGGATCAGTGAGACAATATTGGTGCCGCTTGTGCAAGAGATTGAGTCTGTCAGCACCCAGATGAGAAGG
ATGGGCTGTCCAGAGCTACAAATAGGAGAGGCGAGTGTTACCAGCTTGAAGCAAGCTGCCCTGGTCAGAG
CTCCTCTCATTCCAACTCTGAATGCAATTGTGCAGTATTTAGACCTCACACCAAATCAGGAGTACTTGTT
TGAAAGAATCAAAGAACTTTCTCAGGGGGGCTGTATGAGTTCATTCAGATGGAACAGAGGTGGAGACTTC
AAAGGACGCAAATGGGATACAGACCTGCCCACTGATTCTGCTATCATCATGCATGTGTTTTGCACCTACC
TTGATTCCAGATTACCTCCACACCCTAAGTACCCTGATGGAAAAACATTCACTTCTCAGCACTTCGTTCA
GACGCCAAATAAACCAGATGTTACGAATGAAAATGTGTTTTGTATTTATCAGAGTGCTGTCAACCCTCCA
CATTATGAGCTAATCTATCAGCGGCATGTCTACAATCTTCCAAAGGGCAGGAATAATATGTTTCATACGT
TGCTGATGTTCCTTTATATCATAAAGACCAAAGAGTCAGGAATGCTTGGGAGAGTTAACCTTGGGCTCTC
TGGCGTGAACATTTTGTGGATCTTTGGAGAGTAGTTCCTAATGGGCCGCGACGATGTTTAAACTTCGAAA
CGCGTGAATTCCTCGAGGGCGGCCGCTCTAGAGTCGACGGGCCGCGGTAACAATTGTTAACTAACTTAAG
CTAGCAACGGTTTCCCTCTAGCGGGATCAATTCCGCCCCCCCCCCCTAACGTTACTGGCCGAAGCCGCTT
GGAATAAGGCCGGTGTGCGTTTGTCTATATGTTATTTTCCACCATATTGCCGTCTTTTGGCAATGTGAGG
GCCCGGAAACCTGGCCCTGTCTTCTTGACGAGCATTCCTAGGGGTCTTTCCCCTCTCGCCAAAGGAATGC
AAGGTCTGTTGAATGTCGTGAAGGAAGCAGTTCCTCTGGAAGCTTCTTGAAGACAAACAACGTCTGTAGC
GACCCTTTGCAGGCAGCGGAACCCCCCACCTGGCGACAGGTGCCTCTGCGGCCAAAAGCCACGTGTATAA
GATACACCTGCAAAGGCGGCACAACCCCAGTGCCACGTTGTGAGTTGGATAGTTGTGGAAAGAGTCAAAT
GGCTCTCCTCAAGCGTATTCAACAAGGGGCTGAAGGATGCCCAGAAGGTACCCCATTGTATGGGATCTGA
TCTGGGGCCTCGGTGCACATGCTTTACATGTGTTTAGTCGAGGTTAAAAAAACGTCTAGGCCCCCCGAAC
CACGGGGACGTGGTTTTCCTTTGAAAAACACGATAATACCATGACCGAGTACAAGCCCACGGTGCGCCTC
GCCACCCGCGACGACGTCCCCAGGGCCGTACGCACCCTCGCCGCCGCGTTCGCCGACTACCCCGCCACGC
GCCACACCGTCGATCCGGACCGCCACATCGAGCGGGTCACCGAGCTGCAAGAACTCTTCCTCACGCGCGT
CGGGCTCGACATCGGCAAGGTGTGGGTCGCGGACGACGGCGCCGCGGTGGCGGTCTGGACCACGCCGGAG
AGCGTCGAAGCGGGGGCGGTGTTCGCCGAGATCGGCCCGCGCATGGCCGAGTTGAGCGGTTCCCGGCTGG
CCGCGCAGCAACAGATGGAAGGCCTCCTGGCGCCGCACCGGCCCAAGGAGCCCGCGTGGTTCCTGGCCAC
CGTCGGCGTCTCGCCCGACCACCAGGGCAAGGGTCTGGGCAGCGCCGTCGTGCTCCCCGGAGTGGAGGCG
GCCGAGCGCGCCGGGGTGCCCGCCTTCCTGGAGACCTCCGCGCCCCGCAACCTCCCCTTCTACGAGCGGC
TCGGCTTCACCGTCACCGCCGACGTCGAGGTGCCCGAAGGACCGCGCACCTGGTGCATGACCCGCAAGCC
CGGTGCCTGACCCGGGCGGGGCGCGTCTGGAACAATCAACCTCTGGATTACAAAATTTGTGAAAGATTGA
CTGGTATTCTTAACTATGTTGCTCCTTTTACGCTATGTGGATACGCTGCTTTAATGCCTTTGTATCATGC
TATTGCTTCCCGTATGGCTTTCATTTTCTCCTCCTTGTATAAATCCTGGTTGCTGTCTCTTTATGAGGAG
TTGTGGCCCGTTGTCAGGCAACGTGGCGTGGTGTGCACTGTGTTTGCTGACGCAACCCCCACTGGTTGGG
GCATTGCCACCACCTGTCAGCTCCTTTCCGGGACTTTCGCTTTCCCCCTCCCTATTGCCACGGCGGAACT
CATCGCCGCCTGCCTTGCCCGCTGCTGGACAGGGGCTCGGCTGTTGGGCACTGACAATTCCGTGGTGTTG
TCGGGGAAGCTGACGTCCTTTCCATGGCTGCTCGCCTGTGTTGCCACCTGGATTCTGCGCGGGACGTCCT
TCTGCTACGTCCCTTCGGCCCTCAATCCAGCGGACCTTCCTTCCCGCGGCCTGCTGCCGGCTCTGCGGCC
TCTTCCGCGTCTTCGCCTTCGCCCTCAGACGAGTCGGATCTCCCTTTGGGCCGCCTCCCCGCCTGGAATT
AATTCTGCAGTCGAGACCTAGAAAAACATGGAGCAATCACAAGTAGCAATACAGCAGCTACCAATGCTGA
TTGTGCCTGGCTAGAAGCACAAGAGGAGGAGGAGGTGGGTTTTCCAGTCACACCTCAGGTACCTTTAAGA
CCAATGACTTACAAGGCAGCTGTAGATCTTAGCCACTTTTTAAAAGAAAAGAGGGGACTGGAAGGGCTAA
TTCACTCCCAACGAAGACAAGATATCCTTGATCTGTGGATCTACCACACACAAGGCTACTTCCCTGATTA
GCAGAACTACACACCAGGGCCAGGGGTCAGATATCCACTGACCTTTGGATGGTGCTACAAGCTAGTACCA
GTTGAGCCAGATAAGGTAGAAGAGGCCAATAAAGGAGAGAACACCAGCTTGTTACACCCTGTGAGCCTGC
ATGGGATGGATGACCCGGAGAGAGAAGTGTTAGAGTGGAGGTTTGACAGCCGCCTAGCATTTCATCACGT
GGCCCGAGAGCTGCATCCGGAGTACTTCAAGAACTGCTGATATCGAGCTTGCTACAAGGGACTTTCCGCT
GGGGACTTTCCAGGGAGGCGTGGCCTGGGCGGGACTGGGGAGTGGCGAGCCCTCAGATCCTGCATATAAG
CAGCTGCTTTTTGCCTGTACTGGGTCTCTCTGGTTAGACCAGATCTGAGCCTGGGAGCTCTCTGGCTAAC
TAGGGAACCCACTGCTTAAGCCTCAATAAAGCTTGCCTTGAGTGCTTCAAGTAGTGTGTGCCCGTCTGTT
GTGTGACTCTGGTAACTAGAGATCCCTCAGACCCTTTTAGTCAGTGTGGAAAATCTCTAGCAGTAGTAGT
TCATGTCATCTTATTATTCAGTATTTATAACTTGCAAAGAAATGAATATCAGAGAGTGAGAGGCCTTGAC
ATTGCTAGCGTTTACCGTCGACCTCTAGCTAGAGCTTGGCGTAATCATGGTCATAGCTGTTTCCTGTGTG
AAATTGTTATCCGCTCACAATTCCACACAACATACGAGCCGGAAGCATAAAGTGTAAAGCCTGGGGTGCC
TAATGAGTGAGCTAACTCACATTAATTGCGTTGCGCTCACTGCCCGCTTTCCAGTCGGGAAACCTGTCGT
GCCAGCTGCATTAATGAATCGGCCAACGCGCGGGGAGAGGCGGTTTGCGTATTGGGCGCTCTTCCGCTTC
CTCGCTCACTGACTCGCTGCGCTCGGTCGTTCGGCTGCGGCGAGCGGTATCAGCTCACTCAAAGGCGGTA
ATACGGTTATCCACAGAATCAGGGGATAACGCAGGAAAGAACATGTGAGCAAAAGGCCAGCAAAAGGCCA
GGAACCGTAAAAAGGCCGCGTTGCTGGCGTTTTTCCATAGGCTCCGCCCCCCTGACGAGCATCACAAAAA
TCGACGCTCAAGTCAGAGGTGGCGAAACCCGACAGGACTATAAAGATACCAGGCGTTTCCCCCTGGAAGC
TCCCTCGTGCGCTCTCCTGTTCCGACCCTGCCGCTTACCGGATACCTGTCCGCCTTTCTCCCTTCGGGAA
GCGTGGCGCTTTCTCATAGCTCACGCTGTAGGTATCTCAGTTCGGTGTAGGTCGTTCGCTCCAAGCTGGG
CTGTGTGCACGAACCCCCCGTTCAGCCCGACCGCTGCGCCTTATCCGGTAACTATCGTCTTGAGTCCAAC
CCGGTAAGACACGACTTATCGCCACTGGCAGCAGCCACTGGTAACAGGATTAGCAGAGCGAGGTATGTAG
GCGGTGCTACAGAGTTCTTGAAGTGGTGGCCTAACTACGGCTACACTAGAAGAACAGTATTTGGTATCTG
CGCTCTGCTGAAGCCAGTTACCTTCGGAAAAAGAGTTGGTAGCTCTTGATCCGGCAAACAAACCACCGCT
GGTAGCGGTGGTTTTTTTGTTTGCAAGCAGCAGATTACGCGCAGAAAAAAAGGATCTCAAGAAGATCCTT
TGATCTTTTCTACGGGGTCTGACGCTCAGTGGAACGAAAACTCACGTTAAGGGATTTTGGTCATGAGATT
ATCAAAAAGGATCTTCACCTAGATCCTTTTAAATTAAAAATGAAGTTTTAAATCAATCTAAAGTATATAT
GAGTAAACTTGGTCTGACAGTTACCAATGCTTAATCAGTGAGGCACCTATCTCAGCGATCTGTCTATTTC
GTTCATCCATAGTTGCCTGACTCCCCGTCGTGTAGATAACTACGATACGGGAGGGCTTACCATCTGGCCC
CAGTGCTGCAATGATACCGCGAGACCCACGCTCACCGGCTCCAGATTTATCAGCAATAAACCAGCCAGCC
GGAAGGGCCGAGCGCAGAAGTGGTCCTGCAACTTTATCCGCCTCCATCCAGTCTATTAATTGTTGCCGGG
AAGCTAGAGTAAGTAGTTCGCCAGTTAATAGTTTGCGCAACGTTGTTGCCATTGCTACAGGCATCGTGGT
GTCACGCTCGTCGTTTGGTATGGCTTCATTCAGCTCCGGTTCCCAACGATCAAGGCGAGTTACATGATCC
CCCATGTTGTGCAAAAAAGCGGTTAGCTCCTTCGGTCCTCCGATCGTTGTCAGAAGTAAGTTGGCCGCAG
TGTTATCACTCATGGTTATGGCAGCACTGCATAATTCTCTTACTGTCATGCCATCCGTAAGATGCTTTTC
TGTGACTGGTGAGTACTCAACCAAGTCATTCTGAGAATAGTGTATGCGGCGACCGAGTTGCTCTTGCCCG
GCGTCAATACGGGATAATACCGCGCCACATAGCAGAACTTTAAAAGTGCTCATCATTGGAAAACGTTCTT
CGGGGCGAAAACTCTCAAGGATCTTACCGCTGTTGAGATCCAGTTCGATGTAACCCACTCGTGCACCCAA
CTGATCTTCAGCATCTTTTACTTTCACCAGCGTTTCTGGGTGAGCAAAAACAGGAAGGCAAAATGCCGCA
AAAAAGGGAATAAGGGCGACACGGAAATGTTGAATACTCATACTCTTCCTTTTTCAATATTATTGAAGCA
TTTATCAGGGTTATTGTCTCATGAGCGGATACATATTTGAATGTATTTAGAAAAATAAACAAATAGGGGT
TCCGCGCACATTTCCCCGAAAAGTGCCACCTGACGTCGACGGATCGGGAGATCAACTTGTTTATTGCAGC
TTATAATGGTTACAAATAAAGCAATAGCATCACAAATTTCACAAATAAAGCATTTTTTTCACTGCATTCT
AGTTGTGGTTTGTCCAAACTCATCAATGTATCTTATCATGTCTGGATCAACTGGATAACTCAAGCTAACC
AAAATCATCCCAAACTTCCCACCCCATACCCTATTACCACTGCCAATTACCTGTGGTTTCATTTACTCTA
AACCTGTGATTCCTCTGAATTATTTTCATTTTAAAGAAATTGTATTTGTTAAATATGTACTACAAACTTA
GTAGT
